Addgene plasmid #228839: pACEBac1_Strep-Psc-BICD2(711-800)_L742A
Purpose: Insect cell expression of the mutant C-terminus of BICD2
Depositing lab: Andrew Carter. Depositing organization: MRC Laboratory of Molecular Biology. Publication: The intracellular bacterium Orientia tsutsugamushi hijacks the adaptor protein BICD2 for dynein-based motility. Manigrasso G, Saharat K, Kullapanich C, Boulanger J, Morgan TE, Kramer H, Salje J, Carter AP. bioRxiv 2024.04.11.589026 10.1101/2024.04.11.589026.
Backbone
  Vector backbone: pACEBac1
  Vector type: Insect Expression
Growth in bacteria
  Bacterial resistance: Gentamicin, 10 μg/mL
  Growth temperature: 37°C
  Growth strain: DH5alpha
  Copy number: High Copy
Gene/Insert
  Gene/Insert name: BICD2
  Species: M. musculus (mouse)
  Mutation: aa 711-800, with L742A
  Entrez Gene: Bicd2
  Tag / fusion protein: Strep (N terminal on insert)
  Cloning method: Gibson Cloning
Terms and licenses: Academic/Nonprofit Terms; Industry Terms: Not Available to Industry
Depositor comments: Please visit https://doi.org/10.1101/2024.04.11.589026 for bioRxiv preprint.
How to cite: pACEBac1_Strep-Psc-BICD2(711-800)_L742A was a gift from Andrew Carter (Addgene plasmid # 228839 ; http://n2t.net/addgene:228839 ; RRID:Addgene_228839)
