[The description below was written by a language model from this plasmid's Addgene catalogue record and pLannotate feature annotations shown in this document.]
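Description:
pACEBac1_Strep-Psc-BICD2(711-800)_L742A is a small (about 3.2 kb) baculovirus transfer plasmid built on the pACEBac1 backbone, intended for producing a mutant C-terminal fragment of mouse BICD2 in insect cells. In bacteria it replicates from a high-copy ColE1/pUC-type origin and is selected with gentamicin, the resistance gene (aacC1, gentamicin acetyltransferase) being driven by the class 1 integron Pc promoter.

The expression cassette places the insert under the baculovirus polyhedrin promoter, a very late viral promoter that gives strong expression in infected insect cells, and ends with an SV40 polyadenylation signal. The insert encodes residues 711–800 of mouse BICD2 carrying an L742A substitution, with an N-terminal Strep tag for affinity purification. The "Psc" in the name probably denotes a PreScission protease cleavage site between tag and insert, although the record does not state this and no such feature is annotated. Tn7L and Tn7R ends are present; in this vector family they mediate Tn7 transposition of the gentamicin marker and expression cassette into a bacmid carried in a suitable E. coli strain, leaving the plasmid origin behind, and the recombinant bacmid is then used to generate baculovirus. A loxP site upstream of the promoter allows Cre-mediated fusion with compatible donor plasmids for multigene assemblies. The short annotated fragments of an E. coli predicted protein, SV40 large T antigen and the SET1 tag are most likely incidental matches to backbone sequence rather than functional parts.

BICD2 is an adaptor that links the dynein–dynactin motor to cargo. The associated study concerns the hijacking of BICD2 by the intracellular bacterium Orientia tsutsugamushi for dynein-based motility. The record does not state the specific effect expected from the L742A mutation.
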