Features (pLannotate 1.2.2; 12 found; start..end, strand, type, name):
      3..62      -  CDS            YPR2_ECOLX (fragment): Protein predicted: Swiss-Prot protein existence level 4. From Escherichia coli.
     66..99      +  protein_bind   loxP: Cre-mediated recombination occurs in the 8-bp core sequence (GCATACAT). Cre recombinase
    176..267     +  promoter       polyhedrin promoter: polh from Autographa californica; promoter for the baculovirus polyhedrin gene
    431..709     +  CDS            Bicd2 (fragment): BICD2_MOUSE - Also known as Kiaa0699. Experimental evidence at protein level: Swiss-Prot protein existence level 1. Acts as an adapter protein linking the dynein motor complex to various cargos and converts dynein from a non-processive to a highly processive motor in the presence of dynactin. Facilitates and stabilizes the interaction between dynein and dynactin and activates dynein processivity (the ability to move along a microtubule for a long distance without falling off the track) (PubMed:11483508, PubMed:25035494, PubMed:24986880, PubMed:22956769). Facilitates the binding of RAB6A to the
    748..831     +  CDS            large T antigen (fragment): large T antigen from SV40 (simian virus 40)
    854..988     +  polyA_signal   SV40 poly(A) signal: SV40 polyadenylation signal
   1017..1066    +  CDS            SET1 (fragment): solubility-enhancement tag derived from T7 phage gene 10B
   1109..1274    -  mobile_element Tn7L: mini-Tn7 element (left end of the Tn7 transposon) Tn7
   1464..2052    +  rep_origin     ori: high-copy-number ColE1/pMB1/pBR322/pUC origin of replication
   2187..2410    -  mobile_element Tn7R: mini-Tn7 element (right end of the Tn7 transposon) Tn7
   2477..3010    -  CDS            GmR: gentamycin acetyltransferase; aacC1; confers resistance to gentamycin
   3199..3227    -  promoter       Pc promoter: intI1 (promoter lies within the coding sequence); class 1 integron promoter
>Addgene plasmid #228839 | pACEBac1_Strep-Psc-BICD2(711-800)_L742A | addgene full sequence | sequence record 456089 | Addgene NGS Result
TTCGTGCCTTCATCCGTTTCCACGGTGTGCGTCACCCGGCAACCTTGGGCAGCAGCGAAGTCGCCATAAC
TTCGTATAGCATACATTATACGAAGTTATCTGTAACTATAACGGTCCTAAGGTAGCGAGTTTAAACACTA
GTATCGATTCGCGACCTACTCCGGAATATTAATAGATCATGGAGATAATTAAAATGATAACCATCTCGCA
AATAAATAAGTATTTTACTGTTTTCGTAACAGTTTTGTAATAAAAAAACCTATAAATATTCCGGATTATT
CATACCGTCCCACCATCGGGCGCGGATCCCTCGAGCATGTGGTCACATCCGCAGTTTGAAAAAGGTAGCG
CAGGTAGTGCAGCAGGTAGCGGTGCAGGTTGGAGCCATCCTCAGTTTGAGAAACTGGAAGTTCTGTTTCA
GGGTCCGATGTATGAGAACGAGAAGGCTATGGTCACAGAAACCATGATGAAATTGCGCAATGAGCTCAAG
GCTCTCAAGGAAGACGCTGCTACTTTTAGCAGCGCAAGGGCAATGTTCGCCACAAGATGCGACGAATATA
TCACCCAGCTCGACGAAATGCAGAGACAGCTCGCTGCTGCTGAAGACGAGAAGAAAACTCTCAACTCATT
GCTGAGGATGGCAATTCAGCAAAAGCTGGCTCTGACACAGCGCCTGGAACTGCTGGAGCTGGATCATGAA
TAATCTAGAGCCTGCAGTCTCGACAAGCTTGTCGAGAAGTACTAGAGGATCATAATCAGCCATACCACAT
TTGTAGAGGTTTTACTTGCTTTAAAAAACCTCCCACACCTCCCCCTGAACCTGAAACATAAAATGAATGC
AATTGTTGTTGTTAACTTGTTTATTGCAGCTTATAATGGTTACAAATAAAGCAATAGCATCACAAATTTC
ACAAATAAAGCATTTTTTTCACTGCATTCTAGTTGTGGTTTGTCCAAACTCATCAATGTATCTTATCATG
TCTGGATCTGATCACTGCTTGAGCCTAGAAGATCCGGCTGCTAACAAAGCCCGAAAGGAAGCTGAGTTGG
CTGCTGCCACCGCTGAGCAATAACTATCATAACCCCTAGGGTATACCCATCTAATTGGAACCAGATAAGT
GAAATCTAGTTCCAAACTATTTTGTCATTTTTAATTTTCGTATTAGCTTACGACGCTACACCCAGTTCCC
ATCTATTTTGTCACTCTTCCCTAAATAATCCTTAAAAACTCCATTTCCACCCCTCCCAGTTCCCAACTAT
TTTGTCCGCCCACAACCGGTTGACTTGGGTCAACTGTCAGACCAAGTTTACTCATATATACTTTAGATTG
ATTTAAAACTTCATTTTTAATTTAAAAGGATCTAGGTGAAGATCCTTTTTGATAATCTCATGACCAAAAT
CCCTTAACGTGAGTTTTCGTTCCACTGAGCGTCAGACCCCGTAGAAAAGATCAAAGGATCTTCTTGAGAT
CCTTTTTTTCTGCGCGTAATCTGCTGCTTGCAAACAAAAAAACCACCGCTACCAGCGGTGGTTTGTTTGC
CGGATCAAGAGCTACCAACTCTTTTTCCGAAGGTAACTGGCTTCAGCAGAGCGCAGATACCAAATACTGT
TCTTCTAGTGTAGCCGTAGTTAGGCCACCACTTCAAGAACTCTGTAGCACCGCCTACATACCTCGCTCTG
CTAATCCTGTTACCAGTGGCTGCTGCCAGTGGCGATAAGTCGTGTCTTACCGGGTTGGACTCAAGACGAT
AGTTACCGGATAAGGCGCAGCGGTCGGGCTGAACGGGGGGTTCGTGCACACAGCCCAGCTTGGAGCGAAC
GACCTACACCGAACTGAGATACCTACAGCGTGAGCTATGAGAAAGCGCCACGCTTCCCGAAGGGAGAAAG
GCGGACAGGTATCCGGTAAGCGGCAGGGTCGGAACAGGAGAGCGCACGAGGGAGCTTCCAGGGGGAAACG
CCTGGTATCTTTATAGTCCTGTCGGGTTTCGCCACCTCTGACTTGAGCGTCGATTTTTGTGATGCTCGTC
AGGGGGGCGGAGCCTATGGAAAAACGCCAGCAACGCGGCCTTTTTACGGTTCCTGGCCTTTTGCTGGCCT
TTTGCTCACATGTTCTTTCCTGCGTTATCCCCTGATTGACTTGGGTCGCTCTTCCTGTGGATGCGCAGAT
GCCCTGCGTAAGCGGGTGTGGGCGGACAATAAAGTCTTAAACTGAACAAAATAGATCTAAACTATGACAA
TAAAGTCTTAAACTAGACAGAATAGTTGTAAACTGAAATCAGTCCAGTTATGCTGTGAAAAAGCATACTG
GACTTTTGTTATGGCTAAAGCAAACTCTTCATTTTCTGAAGTGCAAATTGCCCGTCGTATTAAAGAGGGG
CGTGGCCAAGGGCATGTAAAGACTATATTCGCGGCGTTGTGACAATTTACCGAACAACTCCGCGGCCGGG
AAGCCGATCTCGGCTTGAACGAATTGTTAGGTGGCGGTACTTGGGTCGATATCAAAGTGCATCACTTCTT
CCCGTATGCCCAACTTTGTATAGAGAGCCACTGCGGGATCGTCACCGTAATCTGCTTGCACGTAGATCAC
ATAAGCACCAAGCGCGTTGGCCTCATGCTTGAGGAGATTGATGAGCGCGGTGGCAATGCCCTGCCTCCGG
TGCTCGCCGGAGACTGCGAGATCATAGATATAGATCTCACTACGCGGCTGCTCAAACTTGGGCAGAACGT
AAGCCGCGAGAGCGCCAACAACCGCTTCTTGGTCGAAGGCAGCAAGCGCGATGAATGTCTTACTACGGAG
CAAGTTCCCGAGGTAATCGGAGTCCGGCTGATGTTGGGAGTAGGTGGCTACGTCTCCGAACTCACGACCG
AAAAGATCAAGAGCAGCCCGCATGGATTTGACTTGGTCAGGGCCGAGCCTACATGTGCGAATGATGCCCA
TACTTGAGCCACCTAACTTTGTTTTAGGGCGACTGCCCTGCTGCGTAACATCGTTGCTGCTGCGTAACAT
CGTTGCTGCTCCATAACATCAAACATCGACCCACGGCGTAACGCGCTTGCTGCTTGGATGCCCGAGGCAT
AGACTGTACAAAAAAACAGTCATAACAAGCCATGAAAACCGCCACTGCGCCGTTACCACCGCTGCGTTCG
GTCAAGGTTCTGGACCAGTTGCGTGAGCGCATACGCTACTTGCATTACAGTTTACGAACCGAACAGGCTT
ATGTCAACTGGG
